Addgene plasmid #66301: GPR101-Tango
Purpose: Expression of G protein-coupled receptors for PRESTO-Tango: parallel receptorome expression and screening via transcriptional output, with transcriptional activation following arrestin translocation
Depositing lab: Bryan Roth. Publication: PRESTO-Tango as an open-source resource for interrogation of the druggable human GPCRome. Kroeze WK, Sassano MF, Huang XP, Lansu K, McCorvy JD, Giguere PM, Sciaky N, Roth BL. Nat Struct Mol Biol. 2015 May;22(5):362-9. doi: 10.1038/nsmb.3014. Epub 2015 Apr 20. PubMed 25895059.
Backbone
  Vector backbone: empty Tango
  Backbone size w/o insert (bp): 6632
  Vector type: Mammalian Expression
  Selectable markers: Neomycin (select with G418)
Growth in bacteria
  Bacterial resistance: Ampicillin, 100 μg/mL
  Growth temperature: 37°C
  Growth strain: DH5alpha
  Copy number: High Copy
Gene/Insert
  Gene/Insert name: GPR101
  Species: H. sapiens (human)
  Insert size (bp): 1524
  Entrez Gene: GPR101 (a.k.a. GPCR6, PAGH2, PITA2)
  Promoter: CMV
  Tag / fusion protein: FLAG (N terminal on backbone)
  Cloning method: Restriction Enzyme; 5′ cloning site NotI (not destroyed); 3′ cloning site XhoI (unknown if destroyed)
  Sequencing primers: 5′ CMV-F; 3′ Tet-R
Terms and licenses: Academic/Nonprofit Terms; Industry Terms: Not Available to Industry
Depositor comments: Please note: Most of the PRESTO-Tango vectors do not contain the XhoI cut site downstream of the tTA sequence and instead carry an XbaI site. If you need to perform an XhoI digest we recommend sequencing with a forward primer at the C-terminus of tTA to determine which of the two sites is present. Suggested primer: 5-gagctccacttagacggcgagg-3. Original backbone was pcDNA3.1(+). These plasmids were generated as part of the Illuminating the Druggable Genome (IDG) program sponsored by the NIH Common Fund. The goal of this program is to identify, gather, and distribute information and resources for proteins that currently are not well-studied yet belong to commonly drug-targeted protein families: protein kinases, non-olfactory G-protein coupled receptors (GPCRs), and ion channels. The IDG program is designed to develop fundamental research tools for understudied proteins, elucidate their function, and disseminate the IDG-related resources and data to the greater scientific community.
How to cite: GPR101-Tango was a gift from Bryan Roth (Addgene plasmid # 66301 ; http://n2t.net/addgene:66301 ; RRID:Addgene_66301)
