[The description below was written by a language model from this plasmid's Addgene catalogue record.]
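Description:
GPR101-Tango is a mammalian expression plasmid from the PRESTO-Tango collection, built on an "empty Tango" backbone that was itself derived from pcDNA3.1(+). It is propagated in E. coli as a high-copy plasmid under ampicillin selection, and it carries a neomycin resistance marker so that transfected mammalian cells can be selected with G418. The insert is the human orphan G protein-coupled receptor GPR101 (about 1.5 kb), placed under the CMV promoter for strong constitutive expression. A FLAG epitope supplied by the backbone sits at the receptor's N terminus, which allows detection of the expressed protein. The receptor was cloned by restriction digestion with NotI at the 5′ end. The 3′ site is nominally XhoI, but the depositor notes that most vectors in this series carry XbaI rather than XhoI downstream of the tTA sequence, so the site actually present in a given plasmid is uncertain.

The record shows that a tTA (tetracycline transactivator) coding sequence lies downstream of the receptor, consistent with the Tango assay, in which transcription is activated after arrestin translocation. In this type of assay, agonist-driven arrestin recruitment to the receptor fusion releases the transactivator, which then drives a reporter gene, giving a readout of receptor activation that does not depend on which G protein the receptor couples to. The record does not itemise the other elements of the fusion cassette, and no feature table is provided. The plasmid is intended for parallel screening of compounds across the GPCRome. It was generated under an NIH programme that develops tools for understudied druggable proteins, of which GPR101 is one.
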