>Addgene plasmid #66301 | GPR101-Tango | depositor partial sequence | sequence record 113215 | empty Tango
GACGGATCGGGAGATCTCCCGATCCCCTATGGTGCACTCTCAGTACAATCTGCTCTGATGCCGCATAGTT
AAGCCAGTATCTGCTCCCTGCTTGTGTGTTGGAGGTCGCTGAGTAGTGCGCGAGCAAAATTTAAGCTACA
ACAAGGCAAGGCTTGACCGACAATTGCATGAAGAATCTGCTTAGGGTTAGGCGTTTTGCGCTGCTTCGCG
ATGTACGGGCCAGATATACGCGTTGACATTGATTATTGACTAGTTATTAATAGTAATCAATTACGGGGTC
ATTAGTTCATAGCCCATATATGGAGTTCCGCGTTACATAACTTACGGTAAATGGCCCGCCTGGCTGACCG
CCCAACGACCCCCGCCCATTGACGTCAATAATGACGTATGTTCCCATAGTAACGCCAATAGGGACTTTCC
ATTGACGTCAATGGGTGGAGTATTTACGGTAAACTGCCCACTTGGCAGTACATCAAGTGTATCATATGCC
AAGTACGCCCCCTATTGACGTCAATGACGGTAAATGGCCCGCCTGGCATTATGCCCAGTACATGACCTTA
TGGGACTTTCCTACTTGGCAGTACATCTACGTATTAGTCATCGCTATTACCATGGTGATGCGGTTTTGGC
AGTACATCAATGGGCGTGGATAGCGGTTTGACTCACGGGGATTTCCAAGTCTCCACCCCATTGACGTCAA
TGGGAGTTTGTTTTGGCACCAAAATCAACGGGACTTTCCAAAATGTCGTAACAACTCCGCCCCATTGACG
CAAATGGGCGGTAGGCGTGTACGGTGGGAGGTCTATATAAGCAGAGCTCTCTGGCTAACTAGAGAACCCA
CTGCTTACTGGCTTATCGAAATTAATACGACTCACTATAGGGAGACCCAAGCTGGCTAGCGTTTAAACTT
AAGCTTGGTACCGAGCTCGGATCCACTAGTCCAGTGTGGTGGAATTCTGCAGATATCCAGCACAGTGGCG
GCCGCGCCACCATGAAGACGATCATCGCCCTGAGCTACATCTTCTGCCTGGTATTCGCCGACTACAAGGA
CGATGATGACGCCAGCATCGATACCGGTGGACGCACCCCACCCAGCCTGGGTCCCCAAGATGAGTCCTGC
ACCACCGCCAGCTCCTCCCTGGCCAAGGACACTTCATCGACCGGTGAGAACCTGTACTTCCAGCTAAGAT
TAGATAAAAGTAAAGTGATTAACAGCGCATTAGAGCTGCTTAATGAGGTCGGAATCGAAGGTTTAACAAC
CCGTAAACTCGCCCAGAAGCTAGGTGTAGAGCAGCCTACATTGTATTGGCATGTAAAAAATAAGCGGGCT
TTGCTCGACGCCTTAGCCATTGAGATGTTAGATAGGCACCATACTCACTTTTGCCCTTTAGAAGGGGAAA
GCTGGCAAGATTTTTTACGTAATAACGCTAAAAGTTTTAGATGTGCTTTACTAAGTCATCGCGATGGAGC
AAAAGTACATTTAGGTACACGGCCTACAGAAAAACAGTATGAAACTCTCGAAAATCAATTAGCCTTTTTA
TGCCAACAAGGTTTTTCACTAGAGAATGCATTATATGCACTCAGCGCTGTGGGGCATTTTACTTTAGGTT
GCGTATTGGAAGATCAAGAGCATCAAGTCGCTAAAGAAGAAAGGGAAACACCTACTACTGATAGTATGCC
GCCATTATTACGACAAGCTATCGAATTATTTGATCACCAAGGTGCAGAGCCAGCCTTCTTATTCGGCCTT
GAATTGATCATATGCGGATTAGAAAAACAACTTAAATGTGAAAGTGGGTCCGCGTACAGCCGCGCGCGTA
CGAAAAACAATTACGGGTCTACCATCGAGGGCCTGCTCGATCTCCCGGACGACGACGCCCCCGAAGAGGC
GGGGCTGGCGGCTCCGCGCCTGTCCTTTCTCCCCGCGGGACACACGCGCAGACTGTCGACGGCCCCCCCG
ACCGATGTCAGCCTGGGGGACGAGCTCCACTTAGACGGCGAGGACGTGGCGATGGCGCATGCCGACGCGC
TAGACGATTTCGATCTGGACATGTTGGGGGACGGGGATTCCCCGGGTCCGGGATTTACCCCCCACGACTC
CGCCCCCTACGGCGCTCTGGATATGGCCGACTTCGAGTTTGAGCAGATGTTTACCGATGCCCTTGGAATT
GACGAGTACGGTGGGTAGCTCGAGTCTAGAGGGCCCGTTTAAACCCGCTGATCAGCCTCGACTGTGCCTT
CTAGTTGCCAGCCATCTGTTGTTTGCCCCTCCCCCGTGCCTTCCTTGACCCTGGAAGGTGCCACTCCCAC
TGTCCTTTCCTAATAAAATGAGGAAATTGCATCGCATTGTCTGAGTAGGTGTCATTCTATTCTGGGGGGT
GGGGTGGGGCAGGACAGCAAGGGGGAGGATTGGGAAGACAATAGCAGGCATGCTGGGGATGCGGTGGGCT
CTATGGCTTCTGAGGCGGAAAGAACCAGCTGGGGCTCTAGGGGGTATCCCC
[124 nt withheld, positions 2502-2625]
C
[91 nt withheld, positions 2627-2717]
A
[49 nt withheld, positions 2719-2767]
CCTTTGACGTTGGAGTCCACGTTCTTT
[37 nt withheld, positions 2795-2831]
ACCCTATCTCGGTCTATTCTTTTGATTTATAAGGGATTTTGCCGATTTCGGCCTATTGGTTAAAAAATGA
GCTGATTTAACAAAAATTTAACGCGAATTAATTCTGTGGAATGTGTGTCAGTTAGGGTGTGGAAAGTCCC
CAGGCTCCCCAGCAGGCAGAAGTATGCAAAGCATGCATCTCAATTAGTCAGCAACCAGGTGTGGAAAGTC
CCCAGGCTCCCCAGCAGGCAGAAGTATGCAAAGCATGCATCTCAATTAGTCAGCAACCATAGTCCCGCCC
CTAACTCCGCCCATCCCGCCCCTAACTCCGCCCAGTTCCGCCCATTCTCCGCCCCATGGCTGACTAATTT
TTTTTATTTATGCAGAGGCCGAGGCCGCCTCTGCCTCTGAGCTATTCCAGAAGTAGTGAGGAGGCTTTTT
TGGAGGCCTAGGCTTTTGCAAAAAGCTCCCGGGAGCTTGTATATCCATTTTCGGATCTGATCAAGAGACA
GGATGAGGATCGTTTCGCATGATTGAACAAGATGGATTGCACGCAGGTTCTCCGGCCGCTTGGGTGGAGA
GGCTATTCGGCTATGACTGGGCACAACAGACAATCGGCTGCTCTGATGCCGCCGTGTTCCGGCTGTCAGC
GCAGGGGCGCCCGGTTCTTTTTGTCAAGACCGACCTGTCCGGTGCCCTGAATGAACTGCAGGACGAGGCA
GCGCGGCTATCGTGGCTGGCCACGACGGGCGTTCCTTGCGCAGCTGTGCTCGACGTTGTCACTGAAGCGG
GAAGGGACTGGCTGCTATTGGGCGAAGTGCCGGGGCAGGATCTCCTGTCATCTCACCTTGCTCCTGCCGA
GAAAGTATCCATCATGGCTGATGCAATGCGGCGGCTGCATACGCTTGATCCGGCTACCTGCCCATTCGAC
CACCAAGCGAAACATCGCATCGAGCGAGCACGTACTCGGATGGAAGCCGGTCTTGTCGATCAGGATGATC
TGGACGAAGAGCATCAGGGGCTCGCGCCAGCCGAACTGTTCGCCAGGCTCAAGGCGCGCATGCCCGACGG
CGAGGATCTCGTCGTGACCCATGGCGATGCCTGCTTGCCGAATATCATGGTGGAAAATGGCCGCTTTTCT
GGATTCATCGACTGTGGCCGGCTGGGTGTGGCGGACCGCTATCAGGACATAGCGTTGGCTACCCGTGATA
TTGCTGAAGAGCTTGGCGGCGAATGGGCTGACCGCTTCCTCGTGCTTTACGGTATCGCCGCTCCCGATTC
GCAGCGCATCGCCTTCTATCGCCTTCTTGACGAGTTCTTCTGAGCGGGACTCTGGGGTTCGAAATGACCG
ACCAAGCGACGCCCAACCTGCCATCACGAGATTTCGATTCCACCGCCGCCTTCTATGAAAGGTTGGGCTT
CGGAATCGTTTTCCGGGACGCCGGCTGGATGATCCTCCAGCGCGGGGATCTCATGCTGGAGTTCTTCGCC
CACCCCAACTTGTTTATTGCAGCTTATAATGGTTACAAATAAAGCAATAGCATCACAAATTTCACAAATA
AAGCATTTTTTTCACTGCATTCTAGTTGTGGTTTGTCCAAACTCATCAATGTATCTTATCATGTCTGTAT
ACCGTCGACCTCTAGCTAGAGCTTGGCGTAATCATGGTCATAGCTGTTTCCTGTGTGAAATTGTTATCCG
CTCACAATTCCACACAACATACGAGCCGGAAGCATAAAGTGTAAAGCCTGGGGTGCCTAATGAGTGAGCT
AACTCACATTAATTGCGTTGCGCTCACTGCCCGCTTTCCAGTCGGGAAACCTGTCGTGCCAGCTGCATTA
ATGAATCGGCCAACGCGCGGGGAGAGGCGGTTTGCGTATTGGGCGCTCTTCCGCTTCCTCGCTCACTGAC
TCGCTGCGCTCGGTCGTTCGGCTGCGGCGAGCGGTATCAGCTCACTCAAAGGCGGTAATACGGTTATCCA
CAGAATCAGGGGATAACGCAGGAAAGAACATGTGAGCAAAAGGCCAGCAAAAGGCCAGGAACCGTAAAAA
GGCCGCGTTGCTGGCGTTTTTCCATAGGCTCCGCCCCCCTGACGAGCATCACAAAAATCGACGCTCAAGT
CAGAGGTGGCGAAACCCGACAGGACTATAAAGATACCAGGCGTTTCCCCCTGGAAGCTCCCTCGTGCGCT
CTCCTGTTCCGACCCTGCCGCTTACCGGATACCTGTCCGCCTTTCTCCCTTCGGGAAGCGTGGCGCTTTC
TCATAGCTCACGCTGTAGGTATCTCAGTTCGGTGTAGGTCGTTCGCTCCAAGCTGGGCTGTGTGCACGAA
CCCCCCGTTCAGCCCGACCGCTGCGCCTTATCCGGTAACTATCGTCTTGAGTCCAACCCGGTAAGACACG
ACTTATCGCCACTGGCAGCAGCCACTGGTAACAGGATTAGCAGAGCGAGGTATGTAGGCGGTGCTACAGA
GTTCTTGAAGTGGTGGCCTAACTACGGCTACACTAGAAGAACAGTATTTGGTATCTGCGCTCTGCTGAAG
CCAGTTACCTTCGGAAAAAGAGTTGGTAGCTCTTGATCCGGCAAACAAACCACCGCTGGTAGCGGTTTTT
TTGTTTGCAAGCAGCAGATTACGCGCAGAAAAAAAGGATCTCAAGAAGATCCTTTGATCTTTTCTACGGG
GTCTGACGCTCAGTGGAACGAAAACTCACGTTAAGGGATTTTGGTCATGAGATTATCAAAAAGGATCTTC
ACCTAGATCCTTTTAAATTAAAAATGAAGTTTTAAATCAATCTAAAGTATATATGAGTAAACTTGGTCTG
ACAGTTACCAATGCTTAATCAGTGAGGCACCTATCTCAGCGATCTGTCTATTTCGTTCATCCATAGTTGC
CTGACTCCCCGTCGTGTAGATAACTACGATACGGGAGGGCTTACCATCTGGCCCCAGTGCTGCAATGATA
CCGCGAGACCCACGCTCACCGGCTCCAGATTTATCAGCAATAAACCAGCCAGCCGGAAGGGCCGAGCGCA
GAAGTGGTCCTGCAACTTTATCCGCCTCCATCCAGTCTATTAATTGTTGCCGGGAAGCTAGAGTAAGTAG
TTCGCCAGTTAATAGTTTGCGCAACGTTGTTGCCATTGCTACAGGCATCGTGGTGTCACGCTCGTCGTTT
GGTATGGCTTCATTCAGCTCCGGTTCCCAACGATCAAGGCGAGTTACATGATCCCCCATGTTGTGCAAAA
AAGCGGTTAGCTCCTTCGGTCCTCCGATCGTTGTCAGAAGTAAGTTGGCCGCAGTGTTATCACTCATGGT
TATGGCAGCACTGCATAATTCTCTTACTGTCATGCCATCCGTAAGATGCTTTTCTGTGACTGGTGAGTAC
TCAACCAAGTCATTCTGAGAATAGTGTATGCGGCGACCGAGTTGCTCTTGCCCGGCGTCAATACGGGATA
ATACCGCGCCACATAGCAGAACTTTAAAAGTGCTCATCATTGGAAAACGTTCTTCGGGGCGAAAACTCTC
AAGGATCTTACCGCTGTTGAGATCCAGTTCGATGTAACCCACTCGTGCACCCAACTGATCTTCAGCATCT
TTTACTTTCACCAGCGTTTCTGGGTGAGCAAAAACAGGAAGGCAAAATGCCGCAAAAAAGGGAATAAGGG
CGACACGGAAATGTTGAATACTCATACTCTTCCTTTTTCAATATTATTGAAGCATTTATCAGGGTTATTG
TCTCATGAGCGGATACATATTTGAATGTATTTAGAAAAATAAACAAATAGGGGTTCCGCGCACATTTCCC
CGAAAAGTGCCACCTGACGTC
