>Addgene plasmid #66301 | GPR101-Tango | depositor partial sequence | sequence record 113216 | GPR101
ATGACATCTACGTGCACAAACAGTACAAGGGAGTCCAACTCAAGCCACACTTGTATGCCCCTGAGTAAAA
TGCCCATTTCCCTCGCCCACGGTATTATCCGGAGCACCGTCCTCGTAATCTTCCTTGCTGCCTCATTCGT
CGGAAACATCGTGCTGGCCCTCGTTCTTCAGCGGAAGCCACAACTGCTCCAGGTGACAAATAGGTTCATA
TTTAATCTGCTGGTAACAGACCTCCTGCAGATCTCCCTTGTCGCGCCGTGGGTGGTGGCAACTAGTGTCC
CACTGTTCTGGCCTCTCAATAGTCACTTTTGCACAGCGCTGGTCTCTCTGACTCACCTGTTTGCGTTCGC
CAGCGTTAATACCATCGTGGTGGTCTCCGTGGACCGCTACCTCTCTATCATCCATCCTCTCTCCTACCCA
TCCAAGATGACTCAAAGGCGGGGGTATTTGCTCTTGTATGGAACATGGATCGTCGCCATCCTTCAGAGTA
CCCCACCCCTCTACGGGTGGGGGCAGGCTGCCTTCGATGAAAGGAACGCCCTCTGCAGTATGATCTGGGG
CGCCTCTCCATCATATACCATCCTGTCCGTCGTGTCTTTTATCGTCATACCATTGATTGTCATGATCGCA
TGCTACAGTGTCGTCTTCTGTGCTGCAAGGCGGCAGCATGCACTTTTGTACAACGTTAAGAGGCATTCCC
TGGAAGTACGCGTGAAGGACTGTGTGGAGAACGAAGATGAGGAGGGAGCCGAAAAAAAAGAGGAGTTTCA
GGATGAAAGCGAGTTTCGAAGGCAGCATGAGGGCGAGGTGAAAGCTAAGGAGGGGAGGATGGAGGCCAAG
GACGGAAGCCTCAAGGCAAAGGAAGGCAGCACCGGGACGTCCGAATCTAGTGTGGAGGCACGAGGTTCTG
AAGAGGTCAGAGAGAGCTCTACTGTGGCTTCAGATGGATCCATGGAGGGAAAGGAGGGGAGTACTAAAGT
GGAGGAGAATAGTATGAAGGCTGATAAGGGGAGGACCGAGGTTAACCAGTGCTCTATTGACCTTGGAGAG
GACGATATGGAATTTGGAGAGGACGACATTAACTTCTCAGAAGATGATGTGGAGGCCGTTAACATACCCG
AGTCCCTGCCCCCCTCTAGACGGAATTCCAATTCAAACCCCCCTCTGCCTAGATGTTACCAATGCAAGGC
CGCGAAAGTGATCTTTATTATTATCTTTTCTTACGTGCTTAGTTTGGGCCCTTATTGTTTCCTGGCGGTC
CTGGCCGTGTGGGTTGATGTGGAGACCCAGGTTCCCCAGTGGGTCATAACGATTATTATCTGGCTGTTTT
TCCTCCAGTGCTGTATTCACCCTTACGTGTACGGCTACATGCATAAAACCATCAAGAAGGAAATTCAGGA
CATGCTTAAGAAGTTCTTTTGCAAGGAAAAACCTCCAAAGGAGGATAGCCACCCGGATCTCCCAGGGACG
GAAGGAGGCACGGAAGGCAAAATAGTGCCAAGCTACGACTCCGCAACCTTCCCT
