>Addgene plasmid #66301 | GPR101-Tango | addgene partial sequence | sequence record 124343 | CMV-F 5'-CGCAAATGGGCGGTAGGCGTG-3'
GCTCTCTGGCTAACTAGAGAACCCACTGCTTACTGGCTTATCGAAATTAATACGACTCACTATAGGGAGA
CCCAAGCTGGCTAGCGTTTAAACTTAAGCTTGGTACCGAGCTCGGATCCACTAGTCCAGTGTGGTGGAAT
TCTGCAGATATCCAGCACAGTGGCGGCCGCGCCACCATGAAGACGATCATCGCCCTGAGCTACATCTTCT
GCCTGGTATTCGCCGACTACAAGGACGATGATGACGCCAGCATCGATATGACATCTACGTGCACAAACAG
TACAAGGGAGTCCAACTCAAGCCACACTTGTATGCCCCTGAGTAAAATGCCCATTTCCCTCGCCCACGGT
ATTATCCGGAGCACCGTCCTCGTAATCTTCCTTGCTGCCTCATTCGTCGGAAACATCGTGCTGGCCCTCG
TTCTTCAGCGGAAGCCACAACTGCTCCAGGTGACAAATAGGTTCATATTTAATCTGCTGGTAACAGACCT
CCTGCAGATCTCCCTTGTCGCGCCGTGGGTGGTGGCAACTAGTGTCCCACTGTTCTGGCCTCTCAATAGT
CACTTTTGCACAGCGCTGGTCTCTCTGACTCACCTGTTTGCGTTCGCCAGCGTTAATACCATCGTGGTGG
TCTCCGTGGACCGCTACCTCTCTATCATCCATCCTCTCTCCTACCCATCCAAGATGACTCAAAGGCGGGG
GTATTTGCTCTTGTATGGAACATGGATCGTCGCCATCCTTCAGAGTACCCCACCCCTCTACGGGTGGGGG
CAGGCTGCCTTCGATGAAAGGAACGCCCTCTGCAGTATGATCTGGGGCGCCTCTCCATCATATACCATCC
TGTCCGTCGTGTCTTTTATCGTCATACCATTGATTGTCATGATCGCATGCTACAGTGTCGTCTTCTGTGC
TGCAAGGCGGCAGCATGCACTTTTGTACA
