>Addgene plasmid #66301 | GPR101-Tango | addgene partial sequence | sequence record 124344 | Tet-R 5'-GGCGAGTTTACGGGTTGTTA-3'
GCGCTGTTAATCACTTTACTTTTATCTAATCTTAGCTGGAAGTACAGGTTCTCACCGGTCGATGAAGTGT
CCTTGGCCAGGGAGGAGCTGGCGGTGGTGCAGGACTCATCTTGGGGACCCAGGCTGGGTGGGGTGCGTCC
ACCGGTATCGATAGGGAAGGTTGCGGAGTCGTAGCTTGGCACTATTTTGCCTTCCGTGCCTCCTTCCGTC
CCTGGGAGATCCGGGTGGCTATCCTCCTTTGGAGGTTTTTCCTTGCAAAAGAACTTCTTAAGCATGTCCT
GAATTTCCTTCTTGATGGTTTTATGCATGTAGCCGTACACGTAAGGGTGAATACAGCACTGGAGGAAAAA
CAGCCAGATAATAATCGTTATGACCCACTGGGGAACCTGGGTCTCCACATCAACCCACACGGCCAGGACC
GCCAGGAAACAATAAGGGCCCAAACTAAGCACGTAAGAAAAGATAATAATAAAGATCACTTTCGCGGCCT
TGCATTGGTAACATCTAGGCAGAGGGGGGTTTGAATTGGAATTCCGTCTAGAGGGGGGCAGGGACTCGGG
TATGTTAACGGCCTCCACATCATCTTCTGAGAAGTTAATGTCGTCCTCTCCAAATTCCATATCGTCCTCT
CCAAGGTCAATAGAGCACTGGTTAACCTCGGTCCTCCCCTTATCAGCCTTCATACTATTCTCCTCCACTT
TAGTACTCCCCTCCTTTCCCTCCATGGATCCATCTGAAGCCACAGTAGAGCTCTCTCTGACCTCTTCAGA
ACCTCGTGCCTCCACACTAGATTCGGACGTCCCGGTGCTGCCTTCCTTTGCCTTGAGGCTTCCGTCCTTG
GCCTCCATCCTCCCCTCCTTAGCTTTCACCTCGCCCTCATGCTGCCTTCGAAACTCGCTTTCATCCTGAA
ACTCCTCTTTTTTTTCGGCTCCCTCCTCATCTTCGTTCTCCACACAG
